>Addgene plasmid #232432 | pU6_empty-sgRNA(PP7) | addgene full sequence | sequence record 462754 | Addgene NGS Result
ATAAAACCTGCAGGCATGCAAGCGATCGCGGGGCCGCCCCCTTCACCGAGGGCCTATTTCCCATGATTCC
TTCATATTTGCATATACGATACAAGGCTGTTAGAGAGATAATTGGAATTAATTTGACTGTAAACACAAAG
ATATTAGTACAAAATACGTGACGTAGAAAGTAATAATTTCTTGGGTAGTTTGCAGTTTTAAAATTATGTT
TTAAAATGGACTATCATATGCTTACCGTAACTTGAAAGTATTTCGATTTCTTGGCTTTATATATCTTGTG
GAAAGGACGAAACACCGGGTCTTCGAGAAGACCTGTTTCAGAGCCACCAGAAGATATGGCTTCGGTGGCA
AGTTGAAATAAGGCTAGTCCGTTATCAACTTGAAAAAGTGGCACCGAGTCGGTGCTTTTTTTACTAGTTC
TAGAGCGGCCCCAATTCGCCCTATAGTGAGTCGTATTACGCGCGCTCACTGGCCGTCGTTTTACAACGTC
GTGACTGGGAAAACCCTGGCGTTACCCAACTTAATCGCCTTGCAGCACATCCCCCTTTCGCCAGCTGGCG
TAATAGCGAAGAGGCCCGCACCGATCGCCCTTCCCAACAGTTGCGCAGCCTGAATGGCGAATGGG
[59 nt withheld, positions 626-684]
ACC
[62 nt withheld, positions 688-749]
C
[91 nt withheld, positions 751-841]
A
[49 nt withheld, positions 843-891]
CCTTTGACGTTGGAGTCCACGTTCTTT
[37 nt withheld, positions 919-955]
ACCCTATCTCGGTCTATTCTTTTGATTTATAAGGGATTTTGCCGATTTCGGCCTATTGGTTAAAAAATGA
GCTGATTTAACAAAAATTTAACGCGAATTTTAACAAAATATTAACGCTTACAATTTAGGTGGCACTTTTC
GGGGAAATGTGCGCGGAACCCCTATTTGTTTATTTTTCTAAATACATTCAAATATGTATCCGCTCATGAG
ACAATAACCCTGATAAATGCTTCAATAATATTGAAAAAGGAAGAGTATGAGTATTCAACATTTCCGTGTC
GCCCTTATTCCCTTTTTTGCGGCATTTTGCCTTCCTGTTTTTGCTCACCCAGAAACGCTGGTGAAAGTAA
AAGATGCTGAAGATCAGTTGGGTGCACGAGTGGGTTACATCGAACTGGATCTCAACAGCGGTAAGATCCT
TGAGAGTTTTCGCCCCGAAGAACGTTTTCCAATGATGAGCACTTTTAAAGTTCTGCTATGTGGCGCGGTA
TTATCCCGTATTGACGCCGGGCAAGAGCAACTCGGTCGCCGCATACACTATTCTCAGAATGACTTGGTTG
AGTACTCACCAGTCACAGAAAAGCATCTTACGGATGGCATGACAGTAAGAGAATTATGCAGTGCTGCCAT
AACCATGAGTGATAACACTGCGGCCAACTTACTTCTGACAACGATCGGAGGACCGAAGGAGCTAACCGCT
TTTTTGCACAACATGGGGGATCATGTAACTCGCCTTGATCGTTGGGAACCGGAGCTGAATGAAGCCATAC
CAAACGACGAGCGTGACACCACGATGCCTGTAGCAATGGCAACAACGTTGCGCAAACTATTAACTGGCGA
ACTACTTACTCTAGCTTCCCGGCAACAATTAATAGACTGGATGGAGGCGGATAAAGTTGCAGGACCACTT
CTGCGCTCGGCCCTTCCGGCTGGCTGGTTTATTGCTGATAAATCTGGAGCCGGTGAGCGTGGGTCTCGCG
GTATCATTGCAGCACTGGGGCCAGATGGTAAGCCCTCCCGTATCGTAGTTATCTACACGACGGGGAGTCA
GGCAACTATGGATGAACGAAATAGACAGATCGCTGAGATAGGTGCCTCACTGATTAAGCATTGGTAACTG
TCAGACCAAGTTTACTCATATATACTTTAGATTGATTTAAAACTTCATTTTTAATTTAAAAGGATCTAGG
TGAAGATCCTTTTTGATAATCTCATGACCAAAATCCCTTAACGTGAGTTTTCGTTCCACTGAGCGTCAGA
CCCCGTAGAAAAGATCAAAGGATCTTCTTGAGATCCTTTTTTTCTGCGCGTAATCTGCTGCTTGCAAACA
AAAAAACCACCGCTACCAGCGGTGGTTTGTTTGCCGGATCAAGAGCTACCAACTCTTTTTCCGAAGGTAA
CTGGCTTCAGCAGAGCGCAGATACCAAATACTGTTCTTCTAGTGTAGCCGTAGTTAGGCCACCACTTCAA
GAACTCTGTAGCACCGCCTACATACCTCGCTCTGCTAATCCTGTTACCAGTGGCTGCTGCCAGTGGCGAT
AAGTCGTGTCTTACCGGGTTGGACTCAAGACGATAGTTACCGGATAAGGCGCAGCGGTCGGGCTGAACGG
GGGGTTCGTGCACACAGCCCAGCTTGGAGCGAACGACCTACACCGAACTGAGATACCTACAGCGTGAGCT
ATGAGAAAGCGCCACGCTTCCCGAAGGGAGAAAGGCGGACAGGTATCCGGTAAGCGGCAGGGTCGGAACA
GGAGAGCGCACGAGGGAGCTTCCAGGGGGAAACGCCTGGTATCTTTATAGTCCTGTCGGGTTTCGCCACC
TCTGACTTGAGCGTCGATTTTTGTGATGCTCGTCAGGGGGGCGGAGCCTATGGAAAAACGCCAGCAACGC
GGCCTTTTTACGGTTCCTGGCCTTTTGCTGGCCTTTTGCTCACATGTTCTTTCCTGCGTTATCCCCTGAT
TCTGTGGATAACCGTATTACCGCCTTTGAGTGAGCTGATACCGCTCGCCGCAGCCGAACGACCGAGCGCA
GCGAGTCAGTGAGCGAGGAAGCGGAAGAGCGCCCAATACGCAAACCGCCTCTCCCCGCGCGTTGGCCGAT
TCATTAATGCAGCTGGCACGACAGGTTTCCCGACTGGAAAGCGGGCAGTGAGCGCAACGCAATTAATGTG
AGTTAGCTCACTCATTAGGCACCCCAGGCTTTACACTTTATGCTCCCGGCTCGTATGTTGTGTGGAATTG
TGAGCGGATAACAATTTCACACAGGAAACAGCTATGACCATGATTACGCCAAGCGCGCAATTAACCCTCA
CTAAAGGGAACAAAAGCTGGAAACATGCATGAAGTTCCTATTCCGAAGTTCCTATTCTCTAGAAAGTATA
GGAACTTC
Features (pLannotate 1.2.2; 16 found; start..end, strand, type, name):
      6..23      +  misc_feature   MCS (fragment): pUC18/19 multiple cloning site
     48..288     +  promoter       U6 promoter: RNA polymerase III promoter for human U6 snRNA
    348..405     +  misc_RNA       gRNA scaffold (fragment): guide RNA scaffold for the Streptococcus pyogenes CRISPR/Cas9 system
    413..430     -  misc_feature   MCS (fragment): pBluescript multiple cloning site
    440..458     -  promoter       T7 promoter: promoter for bacteriophage T7 RNA polymerase
    466..621     +  CDS            lacZα (fragment): LacZα fragment of β-galactosidase; lacZ fragment
    626..1081    +  rep_origin     f1 ori (sequence partly withheld): f1 bacteriophage origin of replication; arrow indicates direction of (+) strand synthesis
   1107..1211    +  promoter       AmpR promoter: bla
   1212..2072    +  CDS            AmpR: β-lactamase; bla; confers resistance to ampicillin, carbenicillin, and related antibiotics
   2243..2831    +  rep_origin     ori: high-copy-number ColE1/pMB1/pBR322/pUC origin of replication
   3014..3106    +  CDS            lacI (fragment): lac repressor; lacI; The lac repressor binds to the lac operator to inhibit transcription in E. coli. This inhibition can be relieved by adding lactose or isopropyl-β-D-thiogalactopyranoside (IPTG).
   3119..3140    +  protein_bind   CAP binding site: CAP binding activates transcription in the presence of cAMP. E. coli catabolite activator protein
   3155..3185    +  promoter       lac promoter: promoter for the E. coli lac operon
   3193..3209    +  protein_bind   lac operator: The lac repressor binds to the lac operator to inhibit transcription in E. coli. This inhibition can be relieved by adding lactose or isopropyl-β-D-thiogalactopyranoside (IPTG). lac repressor encoded by lacI
   3254..3272    +  promoter       T3 promoter: promoter for bacteriophage T3 RNA polymerase
   3296..3343    +  protein_bind   FRT: FLP-mediated recombination occurs in the 8-bp core sequence TCTAGAAA (Turan and Bode, 2011). FLP recombinase from the Saccharomyces cerevisiae 2μ plasmid
