[The description below was written by a language model from this plasmid's Addgene catalogue record and pLannotate feature annotations shown in this document.]
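Description:
pU6_empty-sgRNA(PP7) is a small (about 3.3 kb) CRISPR guide RNA expression backbone built on the phU6 vector and intended for transient expression of single guide RNAs in mammalian cells. It is propagated in E. coli through a high-copy ColE1/pUC-type origin and selected with ampicillin via the β-lactamase gene under its own promoter. The rest of the backbone shows pBluescript/pUC ancestry: an f1 phage origin, fragments of lacZα and lacI, the lac promoter, operator and CAP binding site, flanking T7 and T3 promoters, and remnants of multiple cloning sites. An FRT site is also annotated just upstream of the expression cassette, but the record gives no function for it.

The payload is a human U6 RNA polymerase III promoter followed by an empty spacer position and a Streptococcus pyogenes Cas9 sgRNA scaffold. The spacer position contains BbsI restriction sites, so a targeting sequence of choice can be inserted, typically as annealed oligonucleotides. The scaffold is modified to carry a PP7 aptamer in its tetraloop. This probably explains why the automated annotation recognises only a fragment of the canonical scaffold and leaves a gap between the promoter and that fragment. PP7 is an RNA hairpin bound with high affinity by the PP7 bacteriophage coat protein, so a guide transcribed from this plasmid can be recruited by any protein fused to that coat protein. The associated publication concerns engineered vehicles for loading programmable editors, which suggests the aptamer serves to recruit or package guide RNA, or guide–editor complexes, into such particles. The record itself states only that this is an empty PP7-tagged guide backbone.
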