Addgene plasmid #232432: pU6_empty-sgRNA(PP7)
Purpose: empty gRNA backbone which contains the PP7 aptamer in the scaffold tetraloop
Depositing lab: Gil Westmeyer. Publication: Engineered nucleocytosolic vehicles for loading of programmable editors. Geilenkeuser J, Armbrust N, Steinmassl E, Du SW, Schmidt S, Binder EMH, Li Y, Warsing NW, Wendel SV, von der Linde F, Schiele EM, Niu X, Stroppel L, Berezin O, Santl TH, Orschmann T, Nelson K, Gruber C, Palczewska G, Menezes CR, Risaliti E, Engfer ZJ, Koleci N, Schmidts A, Geerlof A, Palczewski K, Westmeyer GG, Truong DJ. Cell. 2025 May 15;188(10):2637-2655.e31. doi: 10.1016/j.cell.2025.03.015. Epub 2025 Apr 9. PubMed 40209705.
Backbone
  Vector backbone: phU6
  Vector type: CRISPR
Growth in bacteria
  Bacterial resistance: Ampicillin, 100 μg/mL
  Growth temperature: 37°C
  Growth strain: NEB Stable
  Copy number: Unknown
Gene/Insert
  Gene/Insert name: PP7-tagged sgRNA scaffold driven by human U6 promoter
  gRNA/shRNA sequence: empty (BbsI restriction sites)
  Species: Synthetic; Multiple
  Promoter: U6
  Cloning method: Other
  Sequencing primers: 5′ GAGGGCCTATTTCCCATGATT
Terms and licenses: Academic/Nonprofit Terms; Industry Terms: Not Available to Industry
Depositor comments: HELMHOLTZ MUNICH has filed a patent (PCT/EP2025/053730) disclosing the capabilities of Material, and retains ownership rights to pU6_empty-sgRNA(PP7) Material. Recipient agrees not to file for any intellectual property protection for Material. Please note that any use of the Material or the HELMHOLTZ MUNICH Information for any commercial purpose - or by, on behalf of or in collaboration with any for-profit entity - requires a license from HELMHOLTZ MUNICH. To obtain such a license, please contact HELMHOLTZ MUNICH by directing your request to:
How to cite: pU6_empty-sgRNA(PP7) was a gift from Gil Westmeyer (Addgene plasmid # 232432 ; http://n2t.net/addgene:232432 ; RRID:Addgene_232432)
